>Addgene plasmid #180690 | pMYT037 | addgene full sequence | sequence record 369380 | Addgene NGS Result
ATATGGACAACTTCTTCGCCCCCGTTTTCACCATGGGCAAATATTATACGCAAGGCGACAAGGTGCTGAT
GCCGCTGGCGATTCAGGTTCATCATGCCGTTTGTGATGGCTTCCATGTCGGCAGAATGCTTAATGAATTA
CAACAGTACTGCGATGAGTGGCAGGGCGGGGCGTAATTTGATATCGAGCTCGCTTGGACTCCTGTTGATA
GATCCAGTAATGACCTCAGAACTCCATCTGGATTTGTTCAGAACGCTCGGTTGCCGCCGGGCGTTTTTTA
TTGGTGAAGACATACTCCAGTATAGCGACCAGCATTCACATACGATTGACGCATGATATTACTTTCTGCG
CACTTAACTTCGCATCTGGGCAGATGATGTCGAGGCGAAAAAAAATATAAATCACGCTAACATTTGATTA
AAATAGAACAACTACAATATAAAAAAACTATACAAATGACAAGTTCTTGAAAACAAGAATCTTTTTATTG
TCAGTTACTTTATTCCTTTGCCCTCGGACGAGTGCTGGGGCGTCGGTTTCCACTATCGGCGAGTACTTCT
ACACAGCCATCGGTCCAGACGGCCGCGCTTCTGCGGGCGATTTGTGTACGCCCGACAGTCCCGGCTCCGG
ATCGGACGATTGCGTCGCATCGACCCTGCGCCCAAGCTGCATCATCGAAATTGCCGTCAACCAAGCTCTG
ATAGAGTTGGTCAAGACCAATGCGGAGCATATACGCCCGGAGCCGCGGCGATCCTGCAAGCTCCGGATGC
CTCCGCTCGAAGTAGCGCGTCTGCTGCTCCATACAAGCCAACCACGGCCTCCAGAAGAAGATGTTGGCGA
CCTCGTATTGGGAATCCCCGAACATCGCCTCGCTCCAGTCAATGACCGCTGTTATGCGGCCATTGTCCGT
CAGGACATTGTTGGAGCCGAAATCCGCGTGCACGAGGTGCCGGACTTCGGGGCAGTCCTCGGCCCAAAGC
ATCAGCTCATCGAGAGCCTGCGCGACGGACGCACTGACGGTGTCGTCCATCACAGTTTGCCAGTGATACA
CATGGGGATCAGCAATCGCGCATATGAAATCACGCCATGTAGTGTATTGACCGATTCCTTGCGGTCCGAA
TGGGCCGAACCCGCTCGTCTGGCTAAGATCGGCCGCAGCGATCGCATCCATGGCCTCCGCGACCGGTTGC
AGAACAGCGGGCAGTTCGGTTTCAGGCAGGTCTTGCAACGTGACACCCTGTGCACGGCGGGAGATGCAAT
AGGTCAGGCTCTCGCTAAATTCCCCAATGTCAAGCACTTCCGGAATCGGGAGCGCGGCCGATGCAAAGTG
CCGATAAACATAACGATCTTTGTAGAAACCATCGGCGCAGCTATTTACCCGCAGGACATATCCACGCCCT
CCTACATCGAAGCTGAAAGCACGAGATTCTTCGCCCTCCGAGAGCTGCATCAGGTCGGACACGCTGTCGA
ACTTTTCGATCAGAAACTTCTCGACAGACGTCGCGGTGAGTTCAGGCTTTTTACCCATTTTTGTTTATGT
TCGGATGTGATGTGAGAACTGTATCCTAGCAAGATTTTAAAAGGAAGTATATGAAAGAAGAACCTCAGTG
GCAAATCCTAACCTTTTATATTTCTCTACAGGGGCGCGGCGTGGGGACAATTCAACGCGTCTGTGAGGGG
AGCGTTTCCCTGCTCGCAGGTCTGGAGCGAGGAGCCGTAATTTTTGCTTCGCGCCGTGCGGCCATCAAAA
TGTATGGATGCAAATGATTATACATGGGGATGTATGGGCTAAATGTACGGGCGACAGTCACATCATGCCC
CTGAGCTGCGCACGTCAAGACTGTCAAGGAGGGTATTCTGGGCCTCCATGTCGCTGGCCGGGTGACCCGG
CGGGGACGAGGCAAGCTAAACTGTAATGTCTTCACGGTTATCCACAGAATCAGGGGATAACGCAGGAAAG
AACATGTGAGCAAAAGGCCAGCAAAAGGCCAGGAACCGTAAAAAGGCCGCGTTGCTGGCGTTTTTCCATA
GGCTCCGCCCCCCTGACGAGCATCACAAAAATCGACGCTCAAGTCAGAGGTGGCGAAACCCGACAGGACT
ATAAAGATACCAGGCGTTTCCCCCTGGAAGCTCCCTCGTGCGCTCTCCTGTTCCGACCCTGCCGCTTACC
GGATACCTGTCCGCCTTTCTCCCTTCGGGAAGCGTGGCGCTTTCTCATAGCTCACGCTGTAGGTATCTCA
GTTCGGTGTAGGTCGTTCGCTCCAAGCTGGGCTGTGTGCACGAACCCCCCGTTCAGCCCGACCGCTGCGC
CTTATCCGGTAACTATCGTCTTGAGTCCAACCCGGTAAGACACGACTTATCGCCACTGGCAGCAGCCACT
GGTAACAGGATTAGCAGAGCGAGGTATGTAGGCGGTGCTACAGAGTTCTTGAAGTGGTGGCCTAACTACG
GCTACACTAGAAGAACAGTATTTGGTATCTGCGCTCTGCTGAAGCCAGTTACCTTCGGAAAAAGAGTTGG
TAGCTCTTGATCCGGCAAACAAACCACCGCTGGTAGCGGTGGTTTTTTTGTTTGCAAGCAGCAGATTACG
CGCAGAAAAAAAGGATCTCAAGAAGATCCTTTGATCTTTTCTACGGGGTCTGACGCTCAGTGGAACGAAA
ACTCACGTTAAGGGATTTTGGTCATGATTGATCGGGCACGTAAGAGGTTCCAACTTTCACCATAATGAAA
TAAGATCACTACCGGGCGTATTTTTTGAGTTATCGAGATTTTCAGGAGCTAAGGAAGCTAAAATGGAGAA
AAAAATCACTGGATATACCACCGTTGATATATCCCAATGGCATCGTAAAGAACATTTTGAGGCATTTCAG
TCAGTTGCTCAATGTACCTATAACCAGACCGTTCAGCTGGATATTACGGCCTTTTTAAAGACCGTAAAGA
AAAATAAGCACAAGTTTTATCCGGCCTTTATTCACATTCTTGCCCGCCTGATGAATGCTCATCCGGAATT
TCGTATGGCAATGAAAGACGGTGAGCTGGTGATATGGGATAGTGTTCACCCTTGTTACACCGTTTTCCAT
GAGCAAACTGAAACGTTTTCATCGCTCTGGAGTGAATACCACGACGATTTCCGGCAGTTTCTACACATAT
ATTCGCAAGATGTGGCGTGTTACGGTGAAAACCTGGCCTATTTCCCTAAAGGGTTTATTGAGAATATGTT
TTTCGTTTCAGCCAATCCCTGGGTGAGTTTCACCAGTTTTGATTTAAACGTGGCCA
Features (pLannotate 1.2.2; 6 found; start..end, strand, type, name):
    247..281     +  terminator     lambda t0 terminator: minimal transcription terminator from phage lambda (Scholtissek and Grosse, 1987)
    298..495     -  terminator     TEF terminator: Ashbya gossypii TEF terminator
    298..1872    -  gene           hphMX6: yeast selectable marker conferring hygromycin resistance
   2023..2611    -  rep_origin     ori: high-copy-number ColE1/pMB1/pBR322/pUC origin of replication
   2695..2792    +  promoter       cat promoter: promoter of the E. coli cat gene encoding chloramphenicol acetyltransferase
   2793..173     +  CDS            cat (across the origin): CAT_ECOLX - Experimental evidence at protein level: Swiss-Prot protein existence level 1. This enzyme is an effector of chloramphenicol resistance in bacteria. From Escherichia coli. This protein is used as a marker in many commonly used cloning vectors, such as pACYC184.
