[The description below was written by a language model from this plasmid's Addgene catalogue record and pLannotate feature annotations shown in this document.]
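Description:
pMYT037 is a small (about 3.3 kb) synthetic biology part plasmid built on the pYTK001 entry vector backbone and belonging to the Multiplex Yeast Toolkit (MYT), a modular cloning (MoClo) system for engineering Saccharomyces cerevisiae. It is a storage vector for a single standardised part rather than a yeast expression or shuttle plasmid in its own right. No yeast origin of replication or centromere is annotated. In E. coli it is maintained at high copy from a ColE1/pUC-type origin and selected with chloramphenicol, through a cat gene (chloramphenicol acetyltransferase) driven by its native cat promoter. This coding sequence spans the numbering origin of the circular record. A minimal lambda t0 terminator lies just downstream of the cat gene.

The payload is HygR, annotated as an hphMX6 cassette of roughly 1.6 kb on the reverse strand. This is a standard dominant yeast marker that confers hygromycin resistance, and the annotation resolves the Ashbya gossypii TEF terminator at its 3′ end. MX-type cassettes usually carry a matching TEF promoter, but the feature table does not annotate the promoter separately. According to the record, the part serves as the yeast selectable marker module for vectors assembled in the MYT system: it would be combined with other toolkit parts to build plasmids or integration constructs selectable in yeast without relying on auxotrophies. The specific cloning sites and part overhangs flanking the insert are not stated in the record.
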