Addgene plasmid #180690: pMYT037
Purpose: Encodes HygR as a yeast Vector selectable marker to be used in the Ellis MYT system
Depositing lab: Tom Ellis. Depositing organization: Imperial College London. Publication: A Multiplex MoClo Toolkit for Extensive and Flexible Engineering of Saccharomyces cerevisiae. Shaw WM, Khalil AS, Ellis T. ACS Synth Biol. 2023 Nov 6. doi: 10.1021/acssynbio.3c00423. PubMed 37930278.
Backbone
  Vector backbone: pYTK001
  Backbone manufacturer: John Dueber
  Vector type: Synthetic Biology
Growth in bacteria
  Bacterial resistance: Chloramphenicol, 25 μg/mL
  Growth temperature: 37°C
  Growth strain: DH5alpha
  Copy number: High Copy
Gene/Insert
  Gene/Insert name: HygR
  Species: Synthetic
  Cloning method: Restriction Enzyme; 5′ cloning site Unknown (unknown if destroyed)
Terms and licenses: Academic/Nonprofit Terms; Industry Terms: Not Available to Industry
How to cite: pMYT037 was a gift from Tom Ellis (Addgene plasmid # 180690 ; http://n2t.net/addgene:180690 ; RRID:Addgene_180690)
